Addgene plasmid #97320: AAV_Dbh HMEJ donor
Purpose: HMEJ donor for fusing a p2A-mCherry-WPRE reporter to mouse Dbh. AAV backbone.
Depositing lab: Hui Yang. Depositing organization: Center for Excellence in Brain Science and Intelligence Technology, Chinese Academy of Sciences. Publication: Homology-mediated end joining-based targeted integration using CRISPR/Cas9. Yao X, Wang X, Hu X, Liu Z, Liu J, Zhou H, Shen X, Wei Y, Huang Z, Ying W, Wang Y, Nie YH, Zhang CC, Li S, Cheng L, Wang Q, Wu Y, Huang P, Sun Q, Shi L, Yang H. Cell Res. 2017 May 19. doi: 10.1038/cr.2017.76. PubMed 28524166.
Backbone
  Vector backbone: pAAV
  Vector type: Mammalian Expression, Mouse Targeting, AAV
Growth in bacteria
  Bacterial resistance: Ampicillin and Kanamycin, 100 & 50 μg/mL
  Growth temperature: 37°C
  Growth strain: NEB Stable
  Copy number: High Copy
Gene/Insert
  Gene/Insert name: Dbh HMEJ donor (alt name: Dbh HMEJ template)
  Species: Synthetic
  Insert size (bp): 3006
  Cloning method: Restriction Enzyme; 5′ cloning site unknown (unknown if destroyed); 3′ cloning site unknown (unknown if destroyed)
  Sequencing primers: 5′ M13R; 3′ M13F
Terms and licenses: Academic/Nonprofit Terms; Industry Terms: Not Available to Industry
Depositor comments: gRNA sequence: agaatagcttctcacaaggt
How to cite: AAV_Dbh HMEJ donor was a gift from Hui Yang (Addgene plasmid # 97320 ; http://n2t.net/addgene:97320 ; RRID:Addgene_97320)
