[The description below was written by a language model from this plasmid's Addgene catalogue record and pLannotate feature annotations shown in this document.]
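Description:
AAV_Dbh HMEJ donor is a repair-template plasmid for CRISPR/Cas9-mediated knock-in at the mouse dopamine β-hydroxylase (Dbh) gene using homology-mediated end joining (HMEJ). The catalogue lists a pAAV backbone and classifies it as a mammalian expression, mouse-targeting, AAV vector. However, the automated annotation of the full 6.8 kb sequence did not detect any AAV inverted terminal repeats. The backbone features it did find resemble a general cloning vector: a high-copy ColE1/pUC origin, an f1 origin, lac promoter/operator and lacZα remnants, a T7 promoter, and tandem AmpR and neo/kanamycin resistance genes. The last two match the recorded dual ampicillin and kanamycin selection. Whether functional ITRs are present cannot be confirmed from the feature table.

The roughly 3 kb synthetic insert carries a fragment of the Dbh coding sequence, which presumably forms part of the 5′ homology arm. It is followed in the same orientation by mCherry and a WPRE, which enhances transcript stability and expression. According to the stated purpose, a P2A self-cleaving peptide links Dbh to mCherry, though it is not annotated separately. No promoter for the reporter is annotated. This fits a design in which in-frame integration at the end of Dbh places mCherry under endogenous Dbh regulation, labelling noradrenergic cells while releasing the reporter as a separate protein.

In the HMEJ strategy, the donor's homology arms are flanked by target sites for the same guide RNA that cuts the genome. Cas9 therefore cleaves the locus and linearises the donor at the same time, which promotes efficient targeted integration. The depositor supplies a guide sequence for this purpose, but the arm lengths and flanking target sites are not annotated in the record.
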