Features (pLannotate 1.2.2; 15 found; start..end, strand, type, name):
    348..936     -  misc_feature   WPRE: woodchuck hepatitis virus posttranscriptional regulatory element
    940..1647    -  CDS            mCherry: mCherry is a basic (constitutively fluorescent) red fluorescent protein published in 2004, derived from Discosoma sp.. It is reported to be a very rapidly-maturing monomer with low acid sensitivity.
   1705..1854    -  CDS            Dbh (fragment): DOPO_MOUSE - Experimental evidence at protein level: Swiss-Prot protein existence level 1. Conversion of dopamine to noradrenaline. From Mus musculus (Mouse).
   2570..2586    -  protein_bind   lac operator: The lac repressor binds to the lac operator to inhibit transcription in E. coli. This inhibition can be relieved by adding lactose or isopropyl-β-D-thiogalactopyranoside (IPTG). lac repressor encoded by lacI
   2594..2624    -  promoter       lac promoter: promoter for the E. coli lac operon
   2639..2660    -  protein_bind   CAP binding site: CAP binding activates transcription in the presence of cAMP. E. coli catabolite activator protein
   2673..2765    -  CDS            lacI (fragment): lac repressor; lacI; The lac repressor binds to the lac operator to inhibit transcription in E. coli. This inhibition can be relieved by adding lactose or isopropyl-β-D-thiogalactopyranoside (IPTG).
   2948..3536    -  rep_origin     ori: high-copy-number ColE1/pMB1/pBR322/pUC origin of replication
   3707..4567    -  CDS            AmpR: β-lactamase; bla; confers resistance to ampicillin, carbenicillin, and related antibiotics
   4568..4584    -  promoter       AmpR promoter (fragment): bla
   4588..5379    -  CDS            neo: KKA2_KLEPN - Also known as kan, nptII. Experimental evidence at protein level: Swiss-Prot protein existence level 1. Resistance to kanamycin, neomycin, paromomycin, ribostamycin, butirosin and gentamicin B. From Klebsiella pneumoniae.
   5411..5710    -  CDS            tnpA (fragment): TN5P_ECOLX - Also known as tnp. Experimental evidence at protein level: Swiss-Prot protein existence level 1. Mediates transposition of transposon Tn5 by a 'cut and paste' mechanism. First, the monomeric transposase binds the 19 bp inverted DNA repeats flanking the transposon. Then, dimerization of the DNA- bound transposase creates a synaptic DNA complex. After nicking of the first DNA strand, excision of the transposon proceeds through a series of intermediates. The transposase then mediates the insertion of the transposon at a new site by strand transfer. The activity of the wild- type tran
   5723..6151    -  rep_origin     f1 ori (sequence partly withheld): f1 bacteriophage origin of replication; arrow indicates direction of (+) strand synthesis
   6155..6312    -  CDS            lacZα (fragment): LacZα fragment of β-galactosidase; lacZ fragment
   6315..6333    +  promoter       T7 promoter: promoter for bacteriophage T7 RNA polymerase
>Addgene plasmid #97320 | AAV_Dbh HMEJ donor | addgene full sequence | sequence record 182595 | Addgene NGS Result
CACCACCAGAGGACCAACAGGGTCGGGACTGTGGGGCTTGGGGAGTCTGCACCCAGCCTGGCAAGGCTGT
TCTGGAGGCAAGGTGGTGTTGAATCTGGACTACCACAGCGAGCTGTCCCTATGTGGAGTCAGCAGTGTGT
AGATAATGTCCAGGGCTTCTCCGTTCAGTTGGACCTCATGGGGTGCAGTCATGCAAGTGTCTCCAAGGTG
ACATGCTCCTTCTCCCTGGATGGCCAGCACTAGTCTATGGAAGTGAGTCTTCACACAGGAAGGGAGGGCT
ACACAGAGCTGGTGTGAGCCCAGGTGGACAGGAGGAGGAGGGTCTGAAGAATAGCTTCTCACAAGTGGCG
GGGAGGCGGCCCAAAGGGAGATCCGACTCGTCTGAGGGCGAAGGCGGAGACGCGGAAGAGGCCGCAGAGC
CGGCAGCAGGCCGCGGGAAGGAAGGTCCGCTGGATTGAGGGCCGAAGGGACGTAGCAGAAGGACGTCCCG
CGCAGAATCCAGGTGGCAACACAGGCGAGCAGCCAAGGAAAGGACGATGATTTCCCCGACAACACCACGG
AATTGTCAGTGCCCAACAGCCGAGCCCCTGTCCAGCAGCGGGCAAGGCAGGCGGCGATGAGTTCCGCCGT
GGCAATAGGGAGGGGGAAAGCGAAAGTCCCGGAAAGGAGCTGACAGGTGGTGGCAATGCCCCAACCAGTG
GGGGTTGCGTCAGCAAACACAGTGCACACCACGCCACGTTGCCTGACAACGGGCCACAACTCCTCATAAA
GAGACAGCAACCAGGATTTATACAAGGAGGAGAAAATGAAAGCCATACGGGAAGCAATAGCATGATACAA
AGGCATTAAAGCAGCGTATCCACATAGCGTAAAAGGAGCAACATAGTTAAGAATACCAGTCAATCTTTCA
CAAATTTTGTAATCCAGAGGTTGATTTTACTTGTACAGCTCGTCCATGCCGCCGGTGGAGTGGCGGCCCT
CGGCGCGTTCGTACTGTTCCACGATGGTGTAGTCCTCGTTGTGGGAGGTGATGTCCAACTTGATGTTGAC
GTTGTAGGCGCCGGGCAGCTGCACGGGCTTCTTGGCCTTGTAGGTGGTCTTGACCTCAGCGTCGTAGTGG
CCGCCGTCCTTCAGCTTCAGCCTCTGCTTGATCTCGCCCTTCAGGGCGCCGTCCTCGGGGTACATCCGCT
CGGAGGAGGCCTCCCAGCCCATGGTCTTCTTCTGCATTACGGGGCCGTCGGAGGGGAAGTTGGTGCCGCG
CAGCTTCACCTTGTAGATGAACTCGCCGTCCTGCAGGGAGGAGTCCTGGGTCACGGTCACCACGCCGCCG
TCCTCGAAGTTCATCACGCGCTCCCACTTGAAGCCCTCGGGGAAGGACAGCTTCAAGTAGTCGGGGATGT
CGGCGGGGTGCTTCACGTAGGCCTTGGAGCCGTACATGAACTGAGGGGACAGGATGTCCCAGGCGAAGGG
CAGGGGGCCACCCTTGGTCACCTTCAGCTTGGCGGTCTGGGTGCCCTCGTAGGGGCGGCCCTCGCCCTCG
CCCTCGATCTCGAACTCGTGGCCGTTCACGGAGCCCTCCATGTGCACCTTGAAGCGCATGAACTCCTTGA
TGATGGCCATGTTATCCTCCTCGCCCTTGCTCACCATTGGCCCGGGATTCTCTTCGACATCCCCTGCTTG
TTTCAACAGGGAGAAGTTAGTGGCTTCAGCATCTGCCTCTGTTGTGATGGGCACAGTGGGGTTAGCGGGG
CTCTGAGTCTGTCGGATGGGGCAGCGTGGGGTGGGTTCTTCCAGCGTGGAGGTGATCTTAGGCAAAGGCT
GCAGATTCCACTCACCCTGTAAGGAAGGAGCAGAAGGTAAGCCGAGGCTGGAGGGGCCAAGCAAACTGCT
ATCTCCCTAACTGGTTGGATTCTTGTCCTTAAAATCATTTCTCCCATGCTGAACACTCCACACCTCTTCC
AAGTCAGCCTTTGAGAGTTAGCACCGGAGGATCCACGTCCCTTCCCTAGGCTGTTGTGTTCTCTGTCAGC
AACCTGAAGCCCTCCAGACGTCTCCACCTCCATGCCTGCACTCAACTGTATACTCCGAGGAAAGGATCAG
AGTCTTTGGAGGCAGGCCGTGGGTTTAGCCACTGTCCAACAAGGCGTCTGCAAAAGCCAAGATCTAACCA
TATCCGGCGGTGCCTCAAACTGCTCTGGGATGAACAAGTCTCCCCATGGCATGGGTGTTTGGGTTAGCAA
TTAATCCGGTACCCAAACGCTGCCAGGAAAGGTCTGTTCACCTTCTGCTGCAGTGCCTGCCTCCCCTGCC
TAACACAGCAGGCGGGGTCTGCTGACCAGCACTCTGGGCTGGCACTGCTGCTGCTGGCTAGCTCTACTGG
GAAATAAATTAGGTGCCTTTGAATCCCAGCAGGCCTCAGATAAGGAGGGAGAAGCTGCGCTGTGGGGCTC
TTGTCATAGACTGCTGGTTTCTTGCCTCCCCTGCCCATAGCTCTATTTTTATTCCCCACCTTGTGAGAAG
CTATTCTAAGCTTGGCGTAATCATGGTCATAGCTGTTTCCTGTGTGAAATTGTTATCCGCTCACAATTCC
ACACAACATACGAGCCGGAAGCATAAAGTGTAAAGCCTGGGGTGCCTAATGAGTGAGCTAACTCACATTA
ATTGCGTTGCGCTCACTGCCCGCTTTCCAGTCGGGAAACCTGTCGTGCCAGCTGCATTAATGAATCGGCC
AACGCGCGGGGAGAGGCGGTTTGCGTATTGGGCGCTCTTCCGCTTCCTCGCTCACTGACTCGCTGCGCTC
GGTCGTTCGGCTGCGGCGAGCGGTATCAGCTCACTCAAAGGCGGTAATACGGTTATCCACAGAATCAGGG
GATAACGCAGGAAAGAACATGTGAGCAAAAGGCCAGCAAAAGGCCAGGAACCGTAAAAAGGCCGCGTTGC
TGGCGTTTTTCCATAGGCTCCGCCCCCCTGACGAGCATCACAAAAATCGACGCTCAAGTCAGAGGTGGCG
AAACCCGACAGGACTATAAAGATACCAGGCGTTTCCCCCTGGAAGCTCCCTCGTGCGCTCTCCTGTTCCG
ACCCTGCCGCTTACCGGATACCTGTCCGCCTTTCTCCCTTCGGGAAGCGTGGCGCTTTCTCATAGCTCAC
GCTGTAGGTATCTCAGTTCGGTGTAGGTCGTTCGCTCCAAGCTGGGCTGTGTGCACGAACCCCCCGTTCA
GCCCGACCGCTGCGCCTTATCCGGTAACTATCGTCTTGAGTCCAACCCGGTAAGACACGACTTATCGCCA
CTGGCAGCAGCCACTGGTAACAGGATTAGCAGAGCGAGGTATGTAGGCGGTGCTACAGAGTTCTTGAAGT
GGTGGCCTAACTACGGCTACACTAGAAGAACAGTATTTGGTATCTGCGCTCTGCTGAAGCCAGTTACCTT
CGGAAAAAGAGTTGGTAGCTCTTGATCCGGCAAACAAACCACCGCTGGTAGCGGTGGTTTTTTTGTTTGC
AAGCAGCAGATTACGCGCAGAAAAAAAGGATCTCAAGAAGATCCTTTGATCTTTTCTACGGGGTCTGACG
CTCAGTGGAACGAAAACTCACGTTAAGGGATTTTGGTCATGAGATTATCAAAAAGGATCTTCACCTAGAT
CCTTTTAAATTAAAAATGAAGTTTTAAATCAATCTAAAGTATATATGAGTAAACTTGGTCTGACAGTTAC
CAATGCTTAATCAGTGAGGCACCTATCTCAGCGATCTGTCTATTTCGTTCATCCATAGTTGCCTGACTCC
CCGTCGTGTAGATAACTACGATACGGGAGGGCTTACCATCTGGCCCCAGTGCTGCAATGATACCGCGAGA
CCCACGCTCACCGGCTCCAGATTTATCAGCAATAAACCAGCCAGCCGGAAGGGCCGAGCGCAGAAGTGGT
CCTGCAACTTTATCCGCCTCCATCCAGTCTATTAATTGTTGCCGGGAAGCTAGAGTAAGTAGTTCGCCAG
TTAATAGTTTGCGCAACGTTGTTGCCATTGCTACAGGCATCGTGGTGTCACGCTCGTCGTTTGGTATGGC
TTCATTCAGCTCCGGTTCCCAACGATCAAGGCGAGTTACATGATCCCCCATGTTGTGCAAAAAAGCGGTT
AGCTCCTTCGGTCCTCCGATCGTTGTCAGAAGTAAGTTGGCCGCAGTGTTATCACTCATGGTTATGGCAG
CACTGCATAATTCTCTTACTGTCATGCCATCCGTAAGATGCTTTTCTGTGACTGGTGAGTACTCAACCAA
GTCATTCTGAGAATAGTGTATGCGGCGACCGAGTTGCTCTTGCCCGGCGTCAATACGGGATAATACCGCG
CCACATAGCAGAACTTTAAAAGTGCTCATCATTGGAAAACGTTCTTCGGGGCGAAAACTCTCAAGGATCT
TACCGCTGTTGAGATCCAGTTCGATGTAACCCACTCGTGCACCCAACTGATCTTCAGCATCTTTTACTTT
CACCAGCGTTTCTGGGTGAGCAAAAACAGGAAGGCAAAATGCCGCAAAAAAGGGAATAAGGGCGACACGG
AAATGTTGAATACTCATACTCTTCCTTTTTCAATTCAGAAGAACTCGTCAAGAAGGCGATAGAAGGCGAT
GCGCTGCGAATCGGGAGCGGCGATACCGTAAAGCACGAGGAAGCGGTCAGCCCATTCGCCGCCAAGCTCT
TCAGCAATATCACGGGTAGCCAACGCTATGTCCTGATAGCGGTCCGCCACACCCAGCCGGCCACAGTCGA
TGAATCCAGAAAAGCGGCCATTTTCCACCATGATATTCGGCAAGCAGGCATCGCCATGGGTCACGACGAG
ATCCTCGCCGTCGGGCATGCGCGCCTTGAGCCTGGCGAACAGTTCGGCTGGCGCGAGCCCCTGATGCTCT
TCGTCCAGATCATCCTGATCGACAAGACCGGCTTCCATCCGAGTACGTGCTCGCTCGATGCGATGTTTCG
CTTGGTGGTCGAATGGGCAGGTAGCCGGATCAAGCGTATGCAGCCGCCGCATTGCATCAGCCATGATGGA
TACTTTCTCGGCAGGAGCAAGGTGGGATGACAGGAGATCCTGCCCCGGCACTTCGCCCAATAGCAGCCAG
TCCCTTCCCGCTTCAGTGACAACGTCGAGCACAGCTGCGCAAGGAACGCCCGTCGTGGCCAGCCACGATA
GCCGCGCTGCCTCGTCCTGCAGTTCATTCAGGGCACCGGACAGGTCGGTCTTGACAAAAAGAACCGGGCG
CCCCTGCGCTGACAGCCGGAACACGGCGGCATCAGAGCAGCCGATTGTCTGTTGTGCCCAGTCATAGCCG
AATAGCCTCTCCACCCAAGCGGCCGGAGAACCTGCGTGCAATCCATCTTGTTCAATCATGCGAAACGATC
CTCATCCTGTCTCTTGATCAGATCTTGATCCCCTGCGCCATCAGATCCTTGGCGGCAAGAAAGCCATCCA
GTTTACTTTGCAGGGCTTCCCAACCTTACCAGAGGGCGCCCCAGCTGGCAATTCCGGTTCGCTTGCTGTC
CATAAAACCGCCCAGTCTAGCTATCGCCATGTAAGCCCACTGCAAGCTACCTGCTTTCTCTTTGCGCTTG
CGTTTTCCCTTGTCCAGATAGCCCAGTAGCTGACATTCATCCGGGGTCAGCACCGTTTCTGCGGACTGGC
TTTCTACGTGTTCCGCTTCCTTTAGCAGCCCTTGCGCCCTGAATTTTGTTAAAATTCGCGTTAAATTTTT
GTTAAATCAGCTCATTTTTTAACCAATAGGCCGAAATCGGCAAAATCCCTTATAAATCAAAAGAATAGAC
CGAGATAGGGT
[37 nt withheld, positions 5822-5858]
AAAGAACGTGGACTCCAACGTCAAAGG
[49 nt withheld, positions 5886-5934]
T
[91 nt withheld, positions 5936-6026]
G
[124 nt withheld, positions 6028-6151]
CCATTCGCCATTCAGGCTGCGCAACTGTTGGGAAGGGCGATCGGTGCGGGCCTCTTCGCTATTACGCCAG
CTGGCGAAAGGGGGATGTGCTGCAAGGCGATTAAGTTGGGTAACGCCAGGGTTTTCCCAGTCACGACGTT
GTAAAACGACGGCCAGTGAATTGTAATACGACTCACTATAGGGCGAATTGGGCCCTCTAGAAGAATAGCT
TCTCACAAGGTGGGCAGGGCAGGAATCCTGGACATGCATATGTGTACACAGTTAGTGCTAGGTAAGGGTA
AGTCTCATTTAACAGACAAGGAGACTGAAGATCAGGCAGCTGAGTGGCTTGCTCTAGTCACTCCTTCATT
AAGGGCCCAAGCCAGCTCTTCACCTAACTATCTATTTCAGAGCCTGGCCTGTCACCATCAGGAGAAGCAA
CCAGCTCTGGCCGTTCCACTCCTCTACAGAGCCTGGCTCTAGCCATCTTGGCTCTCCGTCATGGAACTAC
TTGTTGGGGGTTTCCTCTAGGTGGGCGAAAATATCTATTTACTCTGCCACGAAGCGAGTTCCCCTGGTGA
GTCTCTAACTGCTAAACGACTTGTCCTGTCTTGTTGCAGGGAAGCCGCCCACTGGGAAACATGAGCCACT
CTGCAAAGGAATATTTAAGCAGTGTTGTCACGGCATACACTAACACAAGT
