>Addgene plasmid #97320 | AAV_Dbh HMEJ donor | depositor partial sequence | sequence record 178929 | Dbh HMEJ donor
AGAATAGCTTCTCACAAGGTGGGGAATAAAAATAGAGCTATGGGCAGGGGAGGCAAGAAACCAGCAGTCT
ATGACAAGAGCCCCACAGCGCAGCTTCTCCCTCCTTATCTGAGGCCTGCTGGGATTCAAAGGCACCTAAT
TTATTTCCCAGTAGAGCTAGCCAGCAGCAGCAGTGCCAGCCCAGAGTGCTGGTCAGCAGACCCCGCCTGC
TGTGTTAGGCAGGGGAGGCAGGCACTGCAGCAGAAGGTGAACAGACCTTTCCTGGCAGCGTTTGGGTACC
GGATTAATTGCTAACCCAAACACCCATGCCATGGGGAGACTTGTTCATCCCAGAGCAGTTTGAGGCACCG
CCGGATATGGTTAGATCTTGGCTTTTGCAGACGCCTTGTTGGACAGTGGCTAAACCCACGGCCTGCCTCC
AAAGACTCTGATCCTTTCCTCGGAGTATACAGTTGAGTGCAGGCATGGAGGTGGAGACGTCTGGAGGGCT
TCAGGTTGCTGACAGAGAACACAACAGCCTAGGGAAGGGACGTGGATCCTCCGGTGCTAACTCTCAAAGG
CTGACTTGGAAGAGGTGTGGAGTGTTCAGCATGGGAGAAATGATTTTAAGGACAAGAATCCAACCAGTTA
GGGAGATAGCAGTTTGCTTGGCCCCTCCAGCCTCGGCTTACCTTCTGCTCCTTCCTTACAGGGTGAGTGG
AATCTGCAGCCTTTGCCTAAGATCACCTCCACGCTGGAAGAACCCACCCCACGCTGCCCCATCCGACAGA
CTCAGAGCCCCGCTAACCCCACTGTGCCCATCACAACAGAGGCAGATGCTGAAGCCACTAACTTCTCCCT
GTTGAAACAAGCAGGGGATGTCGAAGAGAATCCCGGGCCAATGGTGAGCAAGGGCGAGGAGGATAACATG
GCCATCATCAAGGAGTTCATGCGCTTCAAGGTGCACATGGAGGGCTCCGTGAACGGCCACGAGTTCGAGA
TCGAGGGCGAGGGCGAGGGCCGCCCCTACGAGGGCACCCAGACCGCCAAGCTGAAGGTGACCAAGGGTGG
CCCCCTGCCCTTCGCCTGGGACATCCTGTCCCCTCAGTTCATGTACGGCTCCAAGGCCTACGTGAAGCAC
CCCGCCGACATCCCCGACTACTTGAAGCTGTCCTTCCCCGAGGGCTTCAAGTGGGAGCGCGTGATGAACT
TCGAGGACGGCGGCGTGGTGACCGTGACCCAGGACTCCTCCCTGCAGGACGGCGAGTTCATCTACAAGGT
GAAGCTGCGCGGCACCAACTTCCCCTCCGACGGCCCCGTAATGCAGAAGAAGACCATGGGCTGGGAGGCC
TCCTCCGAGCGGATGTACCCCGAGGACGGCGCCCTGAAGGGCGAGATCAAGCAGAGGCTGAAGCTGAAGG
ACGGCGGCCACTACGACGCTGAGGTCAAGACCACCTACAAGGCCAAGAAGCCCGTGCAGCTGCCCGGCGC
CTACAACGTCAACATCAAGTTGGACATCACCTCCCACAACGAGGACTACACCATCGTGGAACAGTACGAA
CGCGCCGAGGGCCGCCACTCCACCGGCGGCATGGACGAGCTGTACAAGTAAAATCAACCTCTGGATTACA
AAATTTGTGAAAGATTGACTGGTATTCTTAACTATGTTGCTCCTTTTACGCTATGTGGATACGCTGCTTT
AATGCCTTTGTATCATGCTATTGCTTCCCGTATGGCTTTCATTTTCTCCTCCTTGTATAAATCCTGGTTG
CTGTCTCTTTATGAGGAGTTGTGGCCCGTTGTCAGGCAACGTGGCGTGGTGTGCACTGTGTTTGCTGACG
CAACCCCCACTGGTTGGGGCATTGCCACCACCTGTCAGCTCCTTTCCGGGACTTTCGCTTTCCCCCTCCC
TATTGCCACGGCGGAACTCATCGCCGCCTGCCTTGCCCGCTGCTGGACAGGGGCTCGGCTGTTGGGCACT
GACAATTCCGTGGTGTTGTCGGGGAAATCATCGTCCTTTCCTTGGCTGCTCGCCTGTGTTGCCACCTGGA
TTCTGCGCGGGACGTCCTTCTGCTACGTCCCTTCGGCCCTCAATCCAGCGGACCTTCCTTCCCGCGGCCT
GCTGCCGGCTCTGCGGCCTCTTCCGCGTCTCCGCCTTCGCCCTCAGACGAGTCGGATCTCCCTTTGGGCC
GCCTCCCCGCCACTTGTGAGAAGCTATTCTTCAGACCCTCCTCCTCCTGTCCACCTGGGCTCACACCAGC
TCTGTGTAGCCCTCCCTTCCTGTGTGAAGACTCACTTCCATAGACTAGTGCTGGCCATCCAGGGAGAAGG
AGCATGTCACCTTGGAGACACTTGCATGACTGCACCCCATGAGGTCCAACTGAACGGAGAAGCCCTGGAC
ATTATCTACACACTGCTGACTCCACATAGGGACAGCTCGCTGTGGTAGTCCAGATTCAACACCACCTTGC
CTCCAGAACAGCCTTGCCAGGCTGGGTGCAGACTCCCCAAGCCCCACAGTCCCGACCCTGTTGGTCCTCT
GGTGGTGACTTGTGTTAGTGTATGCCGTGACAACACTGCTTAAATATTCCTTTGCAGAGTGGCTCATGTT
TCCCAGTGGGCGGCTTCCCTGCAACAAGACAGGACAAGTCGTTTAGCAGTTAGAGACTCACCAGGGGAAC
TCGCTTCGTGGCAGAGTAAATAGATATTTTCGCCCACCTAGAGGAAACCCCCAACAAGTAGTTCCATGAC
GGAGAGCCAAGATGGCTAGAGCCAGGCTCTGTAGAGGAGTGGAACGGCCAGAGCTGGTTGCTTCTCCTGA
TGGTGACAGGCCAGGCTCTGAAATAGATAGTTAGGTGAAGAGCTGGCTTGGGCCCTTAATGAAGGAGTGA
CTAGAGCAAGCCACTCAGCTGCCTGATCTTCAGTCTCCTTGTCTGTTAAATGAGACTTACCCTTACCTAG
CACTAACTGTGTACACATATGCATGTCCAGGATTCCTGCCCTGCCCACCTTGTGAGAAGCTATTCT
